Addgene plasmid #50520: pGFP-PTEN C124A
Purpose: This plasmid contains GFP21, which has a sequence similar to YFP, but emission/excitation similar to GFP.
Depositing lab: Kenneth Yamada. Publication: Inhibition of cell migration, spreading, and focal adhesions by tumor suppressor PTEN. Tamura M, Gu J, Matsumoto K, Aota S, Parsons R, Yamada KM. Science. 1998 Jun 5;280(5369):1614-7. 10.1126/science.280.5369.1614 PubMed 9616126.
Backbone
  Vector backbone: pGZ21dxZ
  Backbone manufacturer: Yamada Lab, Tamura et al., Science 280: 1614-7 (1998)
  Vector type: Mammalian Expression
Growth in bacteria
  Bacterial resistance: Ampicillin, 100 μg/mL
  Growth temperature: 37°C
  Growth strain: DH5alpha
  Copy number: Unknown
Gene/Insert
  Gene/Insert name: PTEN (alt names: MMAC1; tumor suppressor, phosphatase, mutated)
  Species: H. sapiens (human)
  Mutation: C124A
  Entrez Gene: PTEN (a.k.a. 10q23del, BZS, CWS1, DEC, GLM2, MHAM, MMAC1, PTEN1, PTENbeta, TEP1)
  Promoter: CMV
  Tag / fusion protein: GFP (N terminal on backbone)
  Cloning method: Restriction Enzyme; 5′ cloning site HindIII (not destroyed); 3′ cloning site XbaI (not destroyed)
  Sequencing primers: 5′ GFP FW (AAAGACCCCAACGAGAAGCG); 3′ GFP ASO (TTGTAACCATTATAAGCTGC)
Terms and licenses: Academic/Nonprofit Terms; Industry Terms: Not Available to Industry
How to cite: pGFP-PTEN C124A was a gift from Kenneth Yamada (Addgene plasmid # 50520 ; http://n2t.net/addgene:50520 ; RRID:Addgene_50520)
