[The description below was written by a language model from this plasmid's Addgene catalogue record.]
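Description:
pGFP-PTEN C124A is a mammalian expression plasmid built on the pGZ21dxZ backbone, a laboratory-made vector that supplies an N-terminal fluorescent protein tag. It is propagated in E. coli under ampicillin selection. The record lists the copy number as unknown and does not describe the origin of replication, polyadenylation signal, or any marker for selection in mammalian cells. No feature table is provided, so the finer layout of the vector cannot be stated.

The payload is human PTEN (also known as MMAC1), the tumor suppressor phosphatase, cloned between HindIII and XbaI sites that both remain intact, and expressed from the CMV promoter for strong constitutive transcription in transfected mammalian cells. The coding sequence is fused downstream of the backbone's GFP tag. The record specifies that this tag is GFP21, a variant whose sequence resembles YFP but whose excitation and emission properties are similar to GFP, which matters when choosing filter sets or interpreting sequencing results.

The insert carries the C124A substitution. Cysteine 124 is generally known as the catalytic nucleophile in the PTEN phosphatase active site, so replacing it with alanine is commonly used to generate a catalytically inactive protein, although the record itself describes the insert only as mutated. The construct is therefore suited to serve as a phosphatase-dead comparison for wild-type GFP-PTEN. It allows transfected cells to be identified and the fusion protein localized by fluorescence, in studies such as the associated work on PTEN's effects on cell migration, spreading and focal adhesions.
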