>Addgene plasmid #50520 | pGFP-PTEN C124A | depositor partial sequence | sequence record 75452 | insert only
ATGACAGCCATCATCAAAGAGATCGTTAGCAGAAACAAAAGGAGATATCAAGAGGATGGATTCGACTTAG
ACTTGACCTATATTTATCCAAACATTATTGCTATGGGATTTCCTGCAGAAAGACTTGAAGGCGTATACAG
GAACAATATTGATGATGTAGTAAGGTTTTTGGATTCAAAGCATAAAAACCATTACAAGATATACAATCTT
TGTGCTGAAAGACATTATGACACCGCCAAATTTAATTGCAGAGTTGCACAATATCCTTTTGAAGACCATA
ACCCACCACAGCTAGAACTTATCAAACCCTTTTGTGAAGATCTTGACCAATGGCTAAGTGAAGATGACAA
TCATGTTGCAGCAATTCACGCTAAAGCTGGAAAGGGACGAACTGGTGTAATGATATGTGCATATTTATTA
CATCGGGGCAAATTTTTAAAGGCACAAGAGGCCCTAGATTTCTATGGGGAAGTAAGGACCAGAGACAAAA
AGGGAGTAACTATTCCCAGTCAGAGGCGCTATGTGTATTATTATAGCTACCTGTTAAAGAATCATCTGGA
TTATAGACCAGTGGCACTGTTGTTTCACAAGATGATGTTTGAAACTATTCCAATGTTCAGTGGCGGAACT
TGCAATCCTCAGTTTGTGGTCTGCCAGCTAAAGGTGAAGATATATTCCTCCAATTCAGGACCCACACGAC
GGGAAGACAAGTTCATGTACTTTGAGTTCCCTCAGCCGTTACCTGTGTGTGGTGATATCAAAGTAGAGTT
CTTCCACAAACAGAACAAGATGCTAAAAAAGGACAAAATGTTTCACTTTTGGGTAAATACATTCTTCATA
CCAGGACCAGAGGAAACCTCAGAAAAAGTAGAAAATGGAAGTCTATGTGATCAAGAAATCGATAGCATTT
GCAGTATAGAGCGTGCAGATAATGACAAGGAATATCTAGTACTTACTTTAACAAAAAATGATCTTGACAA
AGCAAATAAAGACAAAGCCAACCGATACTTTTCTCCAAATTTTAAGGTGAAGCTGTACTTCACAAAAACA
GTAGAGGAGCCGTCAAATCCAGAGGCTAGCAGTTCAACTTCTGTAACACCAGATGTTAGTGACAATGAAC
CTGATCATTATAGATATTCTGACACCACTGACTCTGATCCAGAGAATGAACCTTTTGATGAAGATCAGCA
TACACAAATTACAAAAGTCTGA
