>Addgene plasmid #50520 | pGFP-PTEN C124A | addgene partial sequence | sequence record 78860 | GFP-ASO 5'-TTGTAACCATTATAAGCTGC-3'
AGCTAGCTTCTGCAGGTCGACTCTAGATGCATGCTCGAGCGGCCGCATCTTTTTTTTTTTTTTTTTTTCA
GTTTATTCAAGTTTATTTTCATGGTGTTTTATCCCTCTTGATAAAAAAAAATTCAGACTTTTGTAATTTG
TGTATGCTGATCTTCATCAAAAGGTTCATTCTCTGGATCAGAGTCAGTGGTGTCAGAATATCTATAATGA
TCAGGTTCATTGTCACTAACATCTGGTGTTACAGAAGTTGAACTGCTAGCCTCTGGATTTGACGGCTCCT
CTACTGTTTTTGTGAAGTACAGCTTCACCTTAAAATTTGGAGAAAAGTATCGGTTGGCTTTGTCTTTATT
TGCTTTGTCAAGATCATTTTTTGTTAAAGTAAGTACTAGATATTCCTTGTCATTATCTGCACGCTCTATA
CTGCAAATGCTATCGATTTCTTGATCACATAGACTTCCATTTTCTACTTTTTCTGAGGTTTCCTCTGGTC
CTGGTATGAAGAATGTATTTACCCAAAAGTGAAACATTTTGTCCTTTTTTAGCATCTTGTTCTGTTTGTG
GAAGAACTCTACTTTGATATCACCACACACAGGTAACGGCTGAGGGAACTCAAAGTACATGAACTTGTCT
TCCCGTCGTGTGGGTCCTGAATTGGAGGAATATATCTTCACCTTTAGCTGGCAGACCACAAACTGAGGAT
TGCAAGTTCCGCCACTGAACATTGGAATAGTTTCAAACATCATCTTGTGAAACAACAGTGCCACTGGTCT
ATAATCCAGATGATTCTTTAACAGGTAGCTATAATAATACACATAGCGCCTCTGACTGGGAATAGTTACT
CCCTTTTTGTCTCTGG
