>Addgene plasmid #50520 | pGFP-PTEN C124A | addgene partial sequence | sequence record 79502 | EGFP-C 5'-CATGGTCCTGCTGGAGTTCGTG-3'
GAGCTGTACAAGGGAGGCGGATCCAAGCTTATGACAGCCATCATCAAAGAGATCGTTAGCAGAAACAAAA
GGAGATATCAAGAGGATGGATTCGACTTAGACTTGACCTATATTTATCCAAACATTATTGCTATGGGATT
TCCTGCAGAAAGACTTGAAGGCGTATACAGGAACAATATTGATGATGTAGTAAGGTTTTTGGATTCAAAG
CATAAAAACCATTACAAGATATACAATCTTTGTGCTGAAAGACATTATGACACCGCCAAATTTAATTGCA
GAGTTGCACAATATCCTTTTGAAGACCATAACCCACCACAGCTAGAACTTATCAAACCCTTTTGTGAAGA
TCTTGACCAATGGCTAAGTGAAGATGACAATCATGTTGCAGCAATTCACGCTAAAGCTGGAAAGGGACGA
ACTGGTGTAATGATATGTGCATATTTATTACATCGGGGCAAATTTTTAAAGGCACAAGAGGCCCTAGATT
TCTATGGGGAAGTAAGGACCAGAGACAAAAAGGGAGTAACTATTCCCAGTCAGAGGCGCTATGTGTATTA
TTATAGCTACCTGTTAAAGAATCATCTGGATTATAGACCAGTGGCACTGTTGTTTCACAAGATGATGTTT
GAAACTATTCCAATGTTCAGTGGCGGAACTTGCAATCCTCAGTTTGTGGTCTGCCAGCTAAAGGTGAAGA
TATATTCCTCCAATTCAGGACCCACACGACGGGAAGACAAGTTCATGTACTTTGAGTTCCCTCAGCCGTT
ACCTGTGTGTGGTGATATCAAAGTAGAGTTCTTCCACAAACAGAACAAGATGCTAAAAAAGGACAAAATG
TTTCACTTTTGGGTAAATACATTCTTCATACC
