>Addgene plasmid #50520 | pGFP-PTEN C124A | addgene partial sequence | sequence record 79716 | CMV-F (5'-CGCAAATGGGCGGTAGGCGTG-3')
ACGCCATCCACGCTGTTTTGACCTCCATAGAAGACACCGGGACCGATCCAGCCTCCGCGGCCGGGAACGG
TGCATTGGAACGCGGATTCCCCGTGCCAAGAGTGACGTAAGTACCGCCTATAGAGTCTATAGGCCCACCC
CCTTGGCTTCGTTAGAACGCGGCTACAATTAATACATAACCTTATGTATCATACACATACGATTTAGGTG
ACACTATAGAATAACATCCACTTTGCCTTTCTCTCCACAGGTGTCCACTCCCAGGTCCAACTGCACCTCG
GTTCTATCGATTCAGCCGCCACCATGGTGAGCAAGGGCGAGGAGCTGTTCACCGGGGTGGTGCCCATCCT
GGTCGAGCTGGACGGCGACGTAGACGGCCACAAGTTCAGCGTGTCCGGCGAGGGCGAGGGCGATGCCACC
TACGGCAAGCTGACCCTGAAGTTCATCTGCACCACCGGCAAGCTGCCCGTGCCCTGGCCCACCCTCGTGA
CCACCTTCGCCTACGGCCTGCAGTGCTTCGCCCGCTACCCCGACCACATGAAGCAGCACGACTTCTTCAA
GTCCGCCATGCCCGAAGGCTACGTCCAGGAGCGCACCATCTTCTTCAAGGACGACGGCAACTACAAGACC
CGCGCCGAGGTGAAGTTCGAGGGCGACACCCTGGTGAACCGCATCGAGCTGAAGGGCATCGACTTCAAGG
AGGACGGCAACATCCTGGGGCACAAGCTGGAGTACAACTACAACAGCCACAACGTCTATATCATGGCCGA
CAAGCAGAAGAACGGCATCAAGGTGAACTTCAAGATCCGCCACAACATCGAGGACGGCAGCGTGCAGCTC
GCCGACCACTACCAGCAGAACACCCCCATCGGCGACGGCCCCGTGCTGCTGCCCGACAACCACTACCTGA
GCACCCAGTCCGCCCTGAGCAAAGACCCCAACGAGAAGCG
